Addgene plasmid #194877: pAAV-Syn-Myr_mCherry-2A-eGFP
Purpose: Ratiometric Myr/Palm_mCherry control probe
Depositing lab: Peter Scheiffele. Depositing organization: University of Basel. Publication: Cell type-specific assessment of cholesterol distribution in models of neurodevelopmental disorders. Czernecki C, Dixit S, Riezman I, Innocenti S, Bornmann C, Pfrieger FW, Riezman H, Scheiffele P. bioRxiv 2022.11.16.516849 10.1101/2022.11.16.516849.
Backbone
  Vector backbone: pAAV
  Backbone size w/o insert (bp): 4736
  Total vector size (bp): 6254
  Vector type: Mammalian Expression, AAV
Growth in bacteria
  Bacterial resistance: Ampicillin, 100 μg/mL
  Growth temperature: 37°C
  Growth strain: NEB Stable
  Copy number: High Copy
Gene/Insert
  Gene/Insert name: Myristoylated/Palmitoylated_mCherry-T2A-GFP
  Species: M. musculus (mouse)
  Insert size (bp): 1518
  Promoter: human Synapsin
  Cloning method: Restriction Enzyme; 5′ cloning site EcoRI (not destroyed); 3′ cloning site HindIII (not destroyed)
  Sequencing primers: 5′ Synapsin FW; 3′ WPRE RV
Terms and licenses: Academic/Nonprofit Terms; Industry Terms: Not Available to Industry
Depositor comments: Please visit https://doi.org/10.1101/2022.11.16.516849 for bioRxiv preprint. Please note: Plasmid contains a deletion in one ITR sequence. This deletion does not cause a major impact on the obtainable viral titer.
How to cite: pAAV-Syn-Myr_mCherry-2A-eGFP was a gift from Peter Scheiffele (Addgene plasmid # 194877 ; http://n2t.net/addgene:194877 ; RRID:Addgene_194877)
