[The description below was written by a language model from this plasmid's Addgene catalogue record and pLannotate feature annotations shown in this document.]
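Description:
pAAV-Syn-Myr_mCherry-2A-eGFP is an adeno-associated virus transfer plasmid built on a pAAV backbone for neuron-restricted expression of two fluorescent proteins from one transcript. It is propagated in E. coli as a high-copy plasmid through a ColE1/pUC-type origin with ampicillin selection (AmpR with its own bla promoter). The backbone also carries an f1 phage origin and short, non-functional remnants of lacZα, lacI, rop and bom. The catalogue lists a total size of 6254 bp, whereas the sequenced record behind the feature table is 6,044 nt. Both AAV2 inverted terminal repeats are annotated only as fragments, one of them very short. This fits the depositor's note that one ITR contains a deletion, which is said not to have a major effect on obtainable viral titre.

Between the ITRs, a synthetic poly(A) signal and a fragment of a transcriptional pause site sit upstream of the human synapsin I promoter, presumably insulating it from read-through transcription. The promoter drives an insert described as mCherry carrying a myristoylation/palmitoylation motif, followed by a T2A peptide and EGFP. The lipidation motif and the T2A element are not annotated separately, but gaps flanking the mCherry coding sequence are consistent with them. Ribosomal skipping at T2A should yield membrane-anchored mCherry and free cytosolic EGFP in roughly fixed proportion, so the red signal can be normalised to the green. A WPRE and the bovine growth hormone poly(A) signal follow, enhancing transcript stability and ensuring termination. The stated purpose is a ratiometric Myr/Palm-mCherry control probe, used in work assessing cholesterol distribution in specific neuronal cell types.
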