Features (pLannotate 1.2.2; 18 found; start..end, strand, type, name):
     96..144     +  polyA_signal   poly(A) signal: synthetic polyadenylation signal
    158..228     +  misc_feature   pause site (fragment): RNA polymerase II transcriptional pause signal from the human α2 globin gene
    219..666     +  promoter       hSyn promoter: human synapsin I promoter; confers neuron-specific expression (Kügler et al., 2003)
    699..1400    +  CDS            mCherry: mCherry is a basic (constitutively fluorescent) red fluorescent protein published in 2004, derived from Discosoma sp.. It is reported to be a very rapidly-maturing monomer with low acid sensitivity.
   1473..2192    +  CDS            EGFP: the original enhanced GFP (Yang et al., 1996) mammalian codon-optimized
   2214..2802    +  misc_feature   WPRE: woodchuck hepatitis virus posttranscriptional regulatory element
   2841..3048    +  polyA_signal   bGH poly(A) signal: bovine growth hormone polyadenylation signal
   3057..3186    +  repeat_region  AAV2 ITR (fragment): inverted terminal repeat of adeno-associated virus serotype 2 inverted
   3197..3213    -  promoter       chicken β-actin promoter (fragment): contains a 21-bp deletion relative to the standard chicken β-actin promoter
   3222..3288    +  CDS            lacZα (fragment): LacZα fragment of β-galactosidase; lacZ fragment
   3292..3745    +  rep_origin     f1 ori (sequence partly withheld): f1 bacteriophage origin of replication; arrow indicates direction of (+) strand synthesis
   3746..3845    -  misc_feature   bom (fragment): basis of mobility region from pBR322
   3947..3982    -  CDS            rop (fragment): Rop protein, which maintains plasmids at low copy number; rop
   4077..4181    +  promoter       AmpR promoter: bla
   4182..5042    +  CDS            AmpR: β-lactamase; bla; confers resistance to ampicillin, carbenicillin, and related antibiotics
   5213..5801    +  rep_origin     ori: high-copy-number ColE1/pMB1/pBR322/pUC origin of replication
   5984..6037    +  CDS            lacI (fragment): lac repressor; lacI; The lac repressor binds to the lac operator to inhibit transcription in E. coli. This inhibition can be relieved by adding lactose or isopropyl-β-D-thiogalactopyranoside (IPTG).
   6041..35      -  repeat_region  AAV2 ITR (fragment) (across the origin): inverted terminal repeat of adeno-associated virus serotype 2 inverted
>Addgene plasmid #194877 | pAAV-Syn-Myr_mCherry-2A-eGFP | addgene full sequence | sequence record 386316 | Addgene NGS Result
AGAGGGAGTGGCCAACTCCATCACTAGGGGTTCCTCAGATCTAGGATCACGCGTTCTAGAAATATTAAGG
TACGGGAGGTACTTGGAGCGGCCGCAATAAAATATCTTTATTTTCATTACATCTGTGTGTTGGTTTTTTG
TGTGAATCGATAGTACTAACATACGCTCTCCATCAAAACAAAACGAAACAAAACAAACTAGCAAAATAGG
CTGTCCCCAGTGCAAGTGGGTTTTAGGACCAGGATGAGGCGGGGTGGGGGTGCCTACCTGACGACCGACC
CCGACCCACTGGACAAGCACCCAACCCCCATTCCCCAAATTGCGCATCCCCTATCAGAGAGGGGGAGGGG
AAACAGGATGCGGCGAGGCGCGTGCGCACTGCCAGCTTCAGCACCGCGGACAGTGCCTTCGCCCCCGCCT
GGCGGCGCGCGCCACCGCCGCCTCAGCACTGAAGGCGCGCTGACGTCACTCGCCGGTCCCCCGCAAACTC
CCCTTCCCGGCCACCTTGGTCGCGTCCGCGCCGCCGCCGGCCCAGCCGGACCGCACCACGCGAGGCGCGA
GATAGGGGGGCACGGGCGCGACCATCTGCGCTGCGGCGCCGGCGACTCAGCGCTGCCTCAGTCTGCGGTG
GGCAGCGGAGGAGTCGTGTCGTGCCTGAGAGCGCAGTCGAATTCATGGGCTGCACCCTGAGCGCAAGCGT
GAGCAAGGGCGAGGAGGATAACATGGCCATCATCAAGGAGTTCATGCGCTTCAAGGTGCACATGGAGGGC
TCCGTGAACGGCCACGAGTTCGAGATCGAGGGCGAGGGCGAGGGCCGCCCCTACGAGGGCACCCAGACCG
CCAAGCTGAAGGTGACCAAGGGTGGCCCCCTGCCCTTCGCCTGGGACATCCTGTCCCCTCAGTTCATGTA
CGGCTCCAAGGCCTACGTGAAGCACCCCGCCGACATCCCCGACTACTTGAAGCTGTCCTTCCCCGAGGGC
TTCAAGTGGGAGCGCGTGATGAACTTCGAGGACGGCGGCGTGGTGACCGTGACCCAGGACTCCTCCCTGC
AGGACGGCGAGTTCATCTACAAGGTGAAGCTGCGCGGCACCAACTTCCCCTCCGACGGCCCCGTAATGCA
GAAGAAGACCATGGGCTGGGAGGCCTCCTCCGAGCGGATGTACCCCGAGGACGGCGCCCTGAAGGGCGAG
ATCAAGCAGAGGCTGAAGCTGAAGGACGGCGGCCACTACGACGCTGAGGTCAAGACCACCTACAAGGCCA
AGAAGCCCGTGCAGCTGCCCGGCGCCTACAACGTCAACATCAAGTTGGACATCACCTCCCACAACGAGGA
CTACACCATCGTGGAACAGTACGAACGCGCCGAGGGCCGCCACTCCACCGGCGGCATGGACGAGCTGTAC
CTCGAGGGCAGAGGAAGTCTTCTAACATGCGGTGACGTGGAGGAGAATCCCGGCCCTGCACCGGGATCCA
CCATGGTGAGCAAGGGCGAGGAGCTGTTCACCGGGGTGGTGCCCATCCTGGTCGAGCTGGACGGCGACGT
AAACGGCCACAAGTTCAGCGTGTCCGGCGAGGGCGAGGGCGATGCCACCTACGGCAAGCTGACCCTGAAG
TTCATCTGCACCACCGGCAAGCTGCCCGTGCCCTGGCCCACCCTCGTGACCACCCTGACCTACGGCGTGC
AGTGCTTCAGCCGCTACCCCGACCACATGAAGCAGCACGACTTCTTCAAGTCCGCCATGCCCGAAGGCTA
CGTCCAGGAGCGCACCATCTTCTTCAAGGACGACGGCAACTACAAGACCCGCGCCGAGGTGAAGTTCGAG
GGCGACACCCTGGTGAACCGCATCGAGCTGAAGGGCATCGACTTCAAGGAGGACGGCAACATCCTGGGGC
ACAAGCTGGAGTACAACTACAACAGCCACAACGTCTATATCATGGCCGACAAGCAGAAGAACGGCATCAA
GGTGAACTTCAAGATCCGCCACAACATCGAGGACGGCAGCGTGCAGCTCGCCGACCACTACCAGCAGAAC
ACCCCCATCGGCGACGGCCCCGTGCTGCTGCCCGACAACCACTACCTGAGCACCCAGTCCGCCCTGAGCA
AAGACCCCAACGAGAAGCGCGATCACATGGTCCTGCTGGAGTTCGTGACCGCCGCCGGGATCACTCTCGG
CATGGACGAGCTGTACAAGTAAAGCGGCCGCAAGCTTATCGATAATCAACCTCTGGATTACAAAATTTGT
GAAAGATTGACTGGTATTCTTAACTATGTTGCTCCTTTTACGCTATGTGGATACGCTGCTTTAATGCCTT
TGTATCATGCTATTGCTTCCCGTATGGCTTTCATTTTCTCCTCCTTGTATAAATCCTGGTTGCTGTCTCT
TTATGAGGAGTTGTGGCCCGTTGTCAGGCAACGTGGCGTGGTGTGCACTGTGTTTGCTGACGCAACCCCC
ACTGGTTGGGGCATTGCCACCACCTGTCAGCTCCTTTCCGGGACTTTCGCTTTCCCCCTCCCTATTGCCA
CGGCGGAACTCATCGCCGCCTGCCTTGCCCGCTGCTGGACAGGGGCTCGGCTGTTGGGCACTGACAATTC
CGTGGTGTTGTCGGGGAAATCATCGTCCTTTCCTTGGCTGCTCGCCTGTGTTGCCACCTGGATTCTGCGC
GGGACGCCCTTCTGCTACGTCCCTTCGGCCCTCAATCCAGCGGACCTTCCTTCCCGCGGCCTGCTGCCGG
CTCTGCGGCCTCTTCCGCGTCTTCGCCTTCGCCCTCAGACGAGTCGGATCTCCCTTTGGGCCGCCTCCCC
GCATCGATACCGTCGACTAGAGCTCGCTGATCAGCCTCGACTGTGCCTTCTAGTTGCCAGCCATCTGTTG
TTTGCCCCTCCCCCGTGCCTTCCTTGACCCTGGAAGGTGCCACTCCCACTGTCCTTTCCTAATAAAATGA
GGAAATTGCATCGCATTGTCTGAGTAGGTGTCATTCTATTCTGGGGGGTGGGGTGGGGCAGGACAGCAAG
GGGGAGGATTGGGAAGACAATAGCAGGCATGCTGGGGAGAGATCTGAGGAACCCCTAGTGATGGAGTTGG
CCACTCCCTCTCTGCGCGCTCGCTCGCTCACTGAGGCCGGGCGACCAAAGGTCGCCCGACGCCCGGGCTT
TGCCCGGGCGGCCTCAGTGAGCGAGCGAGCGCGCAGAGAGGGAGTGGCCCCCCCCCCCCCCCCCCTGCAG
CCTGGCGTAATAGCGAAGAGGCCCGCACCGATCGCCCTTCCCAACAGTTGCGCAGCCTGAATGGCGAATG
G
[124 nt withheld, positions 3292-3415]
C
[91 nt withheld, positions 3417-3507]
A
[49 nt withheld, positions 3509-3557]
CCTTTGACGTTGGAGTCCACGTTCTTT
[37 nt withheld, positions 3585-3621]
ACCATCTCGGTCTATTCTTTTGATTTATAAGGGATTTTGCCGATTTCGGCCTATTGGTTAAAAAATGAGC
TGATTTAACAAAAATTTAACGCGAATTTTAACAAAATATTAACGCTTACAATTTCCTGATGCGGTATTTT
CTCCTTACGCATCTGTGCGGTATTTCACACCGCATATGGTGCACTCTCAGTACAATCTGCTCTGATGCCG
CATAGTTAAGCCAGCCCCGACACCCGCCAACACCCGCTGACGCGCCCTGACGGGCTTGTCTGCTCCCGGC
ATCCGCTTACAGACAAGCTGTGACCGTCTCCGGGAGCTGCATGTGTCAGAGGTTTTCACCGTCATCACCG
AAACGCGCGAGACGAAAGGGCCTCGTGATACGCCTATTTTTATAGGTTAATGTCATGATAATAATGGTTT
CTTAGACGTCAGGTGGCACTTTTCGGGGAAATGTGCGCGGAACCCCTATTTGTTTATTTTTCTAAATACA
TTCAAATATGTATCCGCTCATGAGACAATAACCCTGATAAATGCTTCAATAATATTGAAAAAGGAAGAGT
ATGAGTATTCAACATTTCCGTGTCGCCCTTATTCCCTTTTTTGCGGCATTTTGCCTTCCTGTTTTTGCTC
ACCCAGAAACGCTGGTGAAAGTAAAAGATGCTGAAGATCAGTTGGGTGCACGAGTGGGTTACATCGAACT
GGATCTCAACAGCGGTAAGATCCTTGAGAGTTTTCGCCCCGAAGAACGTTTTCCAATGATGAGCACTTTT
AAAGTTCTGCTATGTGGCGCGGTATTATCCCGTATTGACGCCGGGCAAGAGCAACTCGGTCGCCGCATAC
ACTATTCTCAGAATGACTTGGTTGAGTACTCACCAGTCACAGAAAAGCATCTTACGGATGGCATGACAGT
AAGAGAATTATGCAGTGCTGCCATAACCATGAGTGATAACACTGCGGCCAACTTACTTCTGACAACGATC
GGAGGACCGAAGGAGCTAACCGCTTTTTTGCACAACATGGGGGATCATGTAACTCGCCTTGATCGTTGGG
AACCGGAGCTGAATGAAGCCATACCAAACGACGAGCGTGACACCACGATGCCTGTAGCAATGGCAACAAC
GTTGCGCAAACTATTAACTGGCGAACTACTTACTCTAGCTTCCCGGCAACAATTAATAGACTGGATGGAG
GCGGATAAAGTTGCAGGACCACTTCTGCGCTCGGCCCTTCCGGCTGGCTGGTTTATTGCTGATAAATCTG
GAGCCGGTGAGCGTGGGTCTCGCGGTATCATTGCAGCACTGGGGCCAGATGGTAAGCCCTCCCGTATCGT
AGTTATCTACACGACGGGGAGTCAGGCAACTATGGATGAACGAAATAGACAGATCGCTGAGATAGGTGCC
TCACTGATTAAGCATTGGTAACTGTCAGACCAAGTTTACTCATATATACTTTAGATTGATTTAAAACTTC
ATTTTTAATTTAAAAGGATCTAGGTGAAGATCCTTTTTGATAATCTCATGACCAAAATCCCTTAACGTGA
GTTTTCGTTCCACTGAGCGTCAGACCCCGTAGAAAAGATCAAAGGATCTTCTTGAGATCCTTTTTTTCTG
CGCGTAATCTGCTGCTTGCAAACAAAAAAACCACCGCTACCAGCGGTGGTTTGTTTGCCGGATCAAGAGC
TACCAACTCTTTTTCCGAAGGTAACTGGCTTCAGCAGAGCGCAGATACCAAATACTGTTCTTCTAGTGTA
GCCGTAGTTAGGCCACCACTTCAAGAACTCTGTAGCACCGCCTACATACCTCGCTCTGCTAATCCTGTTA
CCAGTGGCTGCTGCCAGTGGCGATAAGTCGTGTCTTACCGGGTTGGACTCAAGACGATAGTTACCGGATA
AGGCGCAGCGGTCGGGCTGAACGGGGGGTTCGTGCACACAGCCCAGCTTGGAGCGAACGACCTACACCGA
ACTGAGATACCTACAGCGTGAGCTATGAGAAAGCGCCACGCTTCCCGAAGGGAGAAAGGCGGACAGGTAT
CCGGTAAGCGGCAGGGTCGGAACAGGAGAGCGCACGAGGGAGCTTCCAGGGGGAAACGCCTGGTATCTTT
ATAGTCCTGTCGGGTTTCGCCACCTCTGACTTGAGCGTCGATTTTTGTGATGCTCGTCAGGGGGGCGGAG
CCTATGGAAAAACGCCAGCAACGCGGCCTTTTTACGGTTCCTGGCCTTTTGCTGGCCTTTTGCTCACATG
TTCTTTCCTGCGTTATCCCCTGATTCTGTGGATAACCGTATTACCGCCTTTGAGTGAGCTGATACCGCTC
GCCGCAGCCGAACGACCGAGCGCAGCGAGTCAGTGAGCGAGGAAGCGGAAGAGCGCCCAATACGCAAACC
GCCTCTCCCCGCGCGTTGGCCGATTCATTAATGCAGGCTGCAG
